Addgene plasmid #22894: pcDNA4-Chk1-Flag
Depositing lab: Aziz Sancar. Depositing organization: University of North Carolina at Chapel Hill. Publication: The human Tim/Tipin complex coordinates an Intra-S checkpoint response to UV that slows replication fork displacement. Unsal-Kacmaz K, Chastain PD, Qu PP, Minoo P, Cordeiro-Stone M, Sancar A, Kaufmann WK. Mol Cell Biol. 2007 Apr . 27(8):3131-42. 10.1128/MCB.02190-06 PubMed 17296725.
Backbone
  Vector backbone: pcDNA4a
  Backbone manufacturer: Invitrogen
  Backbone size w/o insert (bp): 5100
  Vector type: Mammalian Expression
  Selectable markers: Zeocin
Growth in bacteria
  Bacterial resistance: Ampicillin, 100 μg/mL
  Growth temperature: 37°C
  Growth strain: DH5alpha
  Copy number: High Copy
Gene/Insert
  Gene/Insert name: Chk1 (alt name: CHEK1)
  Species: H. sapiens (human)
  Insert size (bp): 1430
  GenBank ID: AK300082.1
  Entrez Gene: CHEK1 (a.k.a. CHK1, OZEMA21)
  Tag / fusion protein: Flag (C terminal on insert)
  Cloning method: Restriction Enzyme; 5′ cloning site EcoRI (unknown if destroyed); 3′ cloning site PmeI (unknown if destroyed)
  Sequencing primers: 5′ T7
Resource information
  A portion of this plasmid was derived from a plasmid made by: Stephen Elledge; pBSChk1
Terms and licenses: Academic/Nonprofit Terms; Industry Terms: Not Available to Industry
How to cite: pcDNA4-Chk1-Flag was a gift from Aziz Sancar (Addgene plasmid # 22894 ; http://n2t.net/addgene:22894 ; RRID:Addgene_22894)
