[The description below was written by a language model from this plasmid's Addgene catalogue record and pLannotate feature annotations shown in this document.]
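Description:
pcDNA4-Chk1-Flag is a mammalian expression plasmid built on the Invitrogen pcDNA4a backbone, carrying the human checkpoint kinase CHEK1 (Chk1) coding sequence with a C-terminal Flag epitope. The sequenced construct is about 6.4 kb, consistent with a roughly 1.4 kb insert in a backbone of about 5.1 kb. It is maintained in E. coli as a high-copy plasmid through a ColE1/pUC-type origin and selected with ampicillin via the β-lactamase gene. An f1 origin is also present, which in principle allows production of single-stranded DNA.

The Chk1 open reading frame, cloned between the EcoRI and PmeI sites, sits downstream of the human cytomegalovirus immediate-early enhancer and promoter and is followed by the bovine growth hormone polyadenylation signal, giving strong constitutive expression in transfected mammalian cells. A T7 promoter lies between the CMV promoter and the insert and serves as a sequencing primer site; it could also support in vitro transcription. The short Flag-matching segment just after the CHEK1 coding region is annotated as a fragment of a multimeric FLAG tag, which fits the single C-terminal Flag listed in the catalogue entry and allows detection or immunoprecipitation with anti-Flag antibodies. A separate cassette places the Sh ble gene under both the SV40 early promoter and the bacterial EM7 promoter, with an SV40 polyadenylation signal, so Zeocin can be used to select stable mammalian transfectants. The small HIV-1 LTR, lacI, Klebsiella ble and bom fragments flagged in the feature table are most likely backbone remnants or annotation matches rather than functional parts.

The Chk1 sequence was derived in part from an earlier plasmid, pBSChk1. The associated publication concerns the intra-S checkpoint response to UV damage, suggesting use for expressing tagged Chk1 in human cells to study checkpoint signalling and protein interactions.
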