Features (pLannotate 1.2.2; 22 found; start..end, strand, type, name):
     85..414     +  promoter       SV40 promoter: SV40 enhancer and early promoter
    462..509     +  promoter       EM7 promoter: synthetic bacterial promoter&nbsp
    528..902     +  CDS            BleoR: antibiotic-binding protein; Sh ble from Streptoalloteichus hindustanus; confers resistance to bleomycin, phleomycin, and Zeocin™
    912..1037    +  CDS            ble (fragment): BLE_KLEPN - Experimental evidence at protein level: Swiss-Prot protein existence level 1. Binding protein with a strong affinity to the bleomycin family of antibiotics. Binds to CL990; an antimitotic-antibiotic compound. From Klebsiella pneumoniae.
   1032..1153    +  polyA_signal   SV40 poly(A) signal: SV40 polyadenylation signal
   1226..1242    -  protein_bind   lac operator: The lac repressor binds to the lac operator to inhibit transcription in E. coli. This inhibition can be relieved by adding lactose or isopropyl-β-D-thiogalactopyranoside (IPTG). lac repressor encoded by lacI
   1250..1280    -  promoter       lac promoter: promoter for the E. coli lac operon
   1295..1316    -  protein_bind   CAP binding site: CAP binding activates transcription in the presence of cAMP. E. coli catabolite activator protein
   1329..1421    -  CDS            lacI (fragment): lac repressor; lacI; The lac repressor binds to the lac operator to inhibit transcription in E. coli. This inhibition can be relieved by adding lactose or isopropyl-β-D-thiogalactopyranoside (IPTG).
   1604..2192    -  rep_origin     ori: high-copy-number ColE1/pMB1/pBR322/pUC origin of replication
   2363..3223    -  CDS            AmpR: β-lactamase; bla; confers resistance to ampicillin, carbenicillin, and related antibiotics
   3224..3328    -  promoter       AmpR promoter: bla
   3387..3439    -  misc_feature   bom (fragment): basis of mobility region from pBR322
   3594..3973    +  enhancer       CMV enhancer: human cytomegalovirus immediate early enhancer
   3974..4177    +  promoter       CMV promoter: human cytomegalovirus (CMV) immediate early promoter
   4173..4206    +  LTR            5' LTR (truncated) (fragment): truncated 5' long terminal repeat (LTR) from HIV-1
   4222..4240    +  promoter       T7 promoter: promoter for bacteriophage T7 RNA polymerase
   4314..5741    +  CDS            CHEK1: CHK1_HUMAN - Also known as CHK1. Experimental evidence at protein level: Swiss-Prot protein existence level 1. [Isoform 2]: Endogenous repressor of isoform 1, interacts with, and antagonizes CHK1 to promote the S to G2/M phase transition. From Homo sapiens (Human).
   5750..5767    +  CDS            5xFLAG (fragment): five tandem FLAG® epitope tags
   5812..6036    +  polyA_signal   bGH poly(A) signal: bovine growth hormone polyadenylation signal
   6040..6061    +  promoter       SV40 promoter (fragment): SV40 enhancer and early promoter
   6082..71      +  rep_origin     f1 ori (across the origin) (sequence partly withheld): f1 bacteriophage origin of replication; arrow indicates direction of (+) strand synthesis
>Addgene plasmid #22894 | pcDNA4-Chk1-Flag | addgene full sequence | sequence record 214603 | Addgene NGS Result
ATAAGGGATTTTGCCGATTTCGGCCTATTGGTTAAAAAATGAGCTGATTTAACAAAAATTTAACGCGAAT
TAATTCTGTGGAATGTGTGTCAGTTAGGGTGTGGAAAGTCCCCAGGCTCCCCAGCAGGCAGAAGTATGCA
AAGCATGCATCTCAATTAGTCAGCAACCAGGTGTGGAAAGTCCCCAGGCTCCCCAGCAGGCAGAAGTATG
CAAAGCATGCATCTCAATTAGTCAGCAACCATAGTCCCGCCCCTAACTCCGCCCATCCCGCCCCTAACTC
CGCCCAGTTCCGCCCATTCTCCGCCCCATGGCTGACTAATTTTTTTTATTTATGCAGAGGCCGAGGCCGC
CTCTGCCTCTGAGCTATTCCAGAAGTAGTGAGGAGGCTTTTTTGGAGGCCTAGGCTTTTGCAAAAAGCTC
CCGGGAGCTTGTATATCCATTTTCGGATCTGATCAGCACGTGTTGACAATTAATCATCGGCATAGTATAT
CGGCATAGTATAATACGACAAGGTGAGGAACTAAACCATGGCCAAGTTGACCAGTGCCGTTCCGGTGCTC
ACCGCGCGCGACGTCGCCGGAGCGGTCGAGTTCTGGACCGACCGGCTCGGGTTCTCCCGGGACTTCGTGG
AGGACGACTTCGCCGGTGTGGTCCGGGACGACGTGACCCTGTTCATCAGCGCGGTCCAGGACCAGGTGGT
GCCGGACAACACCCTGGCCTGGGTGTGGGTGCGCGGCCTGGACGAGCTGTACGCCGAGTGGTCGGAGGTC
GTGTCCACGAACTTCCGGGACGCCTCCGGGCCGGCCATGACCGAGATCGGCGAGCAGCCGTGGGGGCGGG
AGTTCGCCCTGCGCGACCCGGCCGGCAACTGCGTGCACTTCGTGGCCGAGGAGCAGGACTGACACGTGCT
ACGAGATTTCGATTCCACCGCCGCCTTCTATGAAAGGTTGGGCTTCGGAATCGTTTTCCGGGACGCCGGC
TGGATGATCCTCCAGCGCGGGGATCTCATGCTGGAGTTCTTCGCCCACCCCAACTTGTTTATTGCAGCTT
ATAATGGTTACAAATAAAGCAATAGCATCACAAATTTCACAAATAAAGCATTTTTTTCACTGCATTCTAG
TTGTGGTTTGTCCAAACTCATCAATGTATCTTATCATGTCTGTATACCGTCGACCTCTAGCTAGAGCTTG
GCGTAATCATGGTCATAGCTGTTTCCTGTGTGAAATTGTTATCCGCTCACAATTCCACACAACATACGAG
CCGGAAGCATAAAGTGTAAAGCCTGGGGTGCCTAATGAGTGAGCTAACTCACATTAATTGCGTTGCGCTC
ACTGCCCGCTTTCCAGTCGGGAAACCTGTCGTGCCAGCTGCATTAATGAATCGGCCAACGCGCGGGGAGA
GGCGGTTTGCGTATTGGGCGCTCTTCCGCTTCCTCGCTCACTGACTCGCTGCGCTCGGTCGTTCGGCTGC
GGCGAGCGGTATCAGCTCACTCAAAGGCGGTAATACGGTTATCCACAGAATCAGGGGATAACGCAGGAAA
GAACATGTGAGCAAAAGGCCAGCAAAAGGCCAGGAACCGTAAAAAGGCCGCGTTGCTGGCGTTTTTCCAT
AGGCTCCGCCCCCCTGACGAGCATCACAAAAATCGACGCTCAAGTCAGAGGTGGCGAAACCCGACAGGAC
TATAAAGATACCAGGCGTTTCCCCCTGGAAGCTCCCTCGTGCGCTCTCCTGTTCCGACCCTGCCGCTTAC
CGGATACCTGTCCGCCTTTCTCCCTTCGGGAAGCGTGGCGCTTTCTCATAGCTCACGCTGTAGGTATCTC
AGTTCGGTGTAGGTCGTTCGCTCCAAGCTGGGCTGTGTGCACGAACCCCCCGTTCAGCCCGACCGCTGCG
CCTTATCCGGTAACTATCGTCTTGAGTCCAACCCGGTAAGACACGACTTATCGCCACTGGCAGCAGCCAC
TGGTAACAGGATTAGCAGAGCGAGGTATGTAGGCGGTGCTACAGAGTTCTTGAAGTGGTGGCCTAACTAC
GGCTACACTAGAAGAACAGTATTTGGTATCTGCGCTCTGCTGAAGCCAGTTACCTTCGGAAAAAGAGTTG
GTAGCTCTTGATCCGGCAAACAAACCACCGCTGGTAGCGGTGGTTTTTTTGTTTGCAAGCAGCAGATTAC
GCGCAGAAAAAAAGGATCTCAAGAAGATCCTTTGATCTTTTCTACGGGGTCTGACGCTCAGTGGAACGAA
AACTCACGTTAAGGGATTTTGGTCATGAGATTATCAAAAAGGATCTTCACCTAGATCCTTTTAAATTAAA
AATGAAGTTTTAAATCAATCTAAAGTATATATGAGTAAACTTGGTCTGACAGTTACCAATGCTTAATCAG
TGAGGCACCTATCTCAGCGATCTGTCTATTTCGTTCATCCATAGTTGCCTGACTCCCCGTCGTGTAGATA
ACTACGATACGGGAGGGCTTACCATCTGGCCCCAGTGCTGCAATGATACCGCGAGACCCACGCTCACCGG
CTCCAGATTTATCAGCAATAAACCAGCCAGCCGGAAGGGCCGAGCGCAGAAGTGGTCCTGCAACTTTATC
CGCCTCCATCCAGTCTATTAATTGTTGCCGGGAAGCTAGAGTAAGTAGTTCGCCAGTTAATAGTTTGCGC
AACGTTGTTGCCATTGCTACAGGCATCGTGGTGTCACGCTCGTCGTTTGGTATGGCTTCATTCAGCTCCG
GTTCCCAACGATCAAGGCGAGTTACATGATCCCCCATGTTGTGCAAAAAAGCGGTTAGCTCCTTCGGTCC
TCCGATCGTTGTCAGAAGTAAGTTGGCCGCAGTGTTATCACTCATGGTTATGGCAGCACTGCATAATTCT
CTTACTGTCATGCCATCCGTAAGATGCTTTTCTGTGACTGGTGAGTACTCAACCAAGTCATTCTGAGAAT
AGTGTATGCGGCGACCGAGTTGCTCTTGCCCGGCGTCAATACGGGATAATACCGCGCCACATAGCAGAAC
TTTAAAAGTGCTCATCATTGGAAAACGTTCTTCGGGGCGAAAACTCTCAAGGATCTTACCGCTGTTGAGA
TCCAGTTCGATGTAACCCACTCGTGCACCCAACTGATCTTCAGCATCTTTTACTTTCACCAGCGTTTCTG
GGTGAGCAAAAACAGGAAGGCAAAATGCCGCAAAAAAGGGAATAAGGGCGACACGGAAATGTTGAATACT
CATACTCTTCCTTTTTCAATATTATTGAAGCATTTATCAGGGTTATTGTCTCATGAGCGGATACATATTT
GAATGTATTTAGAAAAATAAACAAATAGGGGTTCCGCGCACATTTCCCCGAAAAGTGCCACCTGACGTCG
ACGGATCGGGAGATCTCCCGATCCCCTATGGTGCACTCTCAGTACAATCTGCTCTGATGCCGCATAGTTA
AGCCAGTATCTGCTCCCTGCTTGTGTGTTGGAGGTCGCTGAGTAGTGCGCGAGCAAAATTTAAGCTACAA
CAAGGCAAGGCTTGACCGACAATTGCATGAAGAATCTGCTTAGGGTTAGGCGTTTTGCGCTGCTTCGCGA
TGTACGGGCCAGATATACGCGTTGACATTGATTATTGACTAGTTATTAATAGTAATCAATTACGGGGTCA
TTAGTTCATAGCCCATATATGGAGTTCCGCGTTACATAACTTACGGTAAATGGCCCGCCTGGCTGACCGC
CCAACGACCCCCGCCCATTGACGTCAATAATGACGTATGTTCCCATAGTAACGCCAATAGGGACTTTCCA
TTGACGTCAATGGGTGGAGTATTTACGGTAAACTGCCCACTTGGCAGTACATCAAGTGTATCATATGCCA
AGTACGCCCCCTATTGACGTCAATGACGGTAAATGGCCCGCCTGGCATTATGCCCAGTACATGACCTTAT
GGGACTTTCCTACTTGGCAGTACATCTACGTATTAGTCATCGCTATTACCATGGTGATGCGGTTTTGGCA
GTACATCAATGGGCGTGGATAGCGGTTTGACTCACGGGGATTTCCAAGTCTCCACCCCATTGACGTCAAT
GGGAGTTTGTTTTGGCACCAAAATCAACGGGACTTTCCAAAATGTCGTAACAACTCCGCCCCATTGACGC
AAATGGGCGGTAGGCGTGTACGGTGGGAGGTCTATATAAGCAGAGCTCTCTGGCTAACTAGAGAACCCAC
TGCTTACTGGCTTATCGAAATTAATACGACTCACTATAGGGAGACCCAAGCTGGCTAGTTAAGCTTGGTA
CCGAGCTCGGATCCACTAGTCCAGTGTGGTGGAATTCCTCGAGATGGCAGTGCCCTTTGTGGAAGACTGG
GACTTGGTGCAAACCCTGGGAGAAGGTGCCTATGGAGAAGTTCAACTTGCTGTGAATAGAGTAACTGAAG
AAGCAGTCGCAGTGAAGATTGTAGATATGAAGCGTGCCGTAGACTGTCCAGAAAATATTAAGAAAGAGAT
CTGTATCAATAAAATGCTAAATCATGAAAATGTAGTAAAATTCTATGGTCACAGGAGAGAAGGCAATATC
CAATATTTATTTCTGGAGTACTGTAGTGGAGGAGAGCTTTTTGACAGAATAGAGCCAGACATAGGCATGC
CTGAACCAGATGCTCAGAGATTCTTCCATCAACTCATGGCAGGGGTGGTTTATCTGCATGGTATTGGAAT
AACTCACAGGGATATTAAACCAGAAAATCTTCTGTTGGATGAAAGGGATAACCTCAAAATCTCAGACTTT
GGCTTGGCAACAGTATTTCGGTATAATAATCGTGAGCGTTTGTTGAACAAGATGTGTGGTACTTTACCAT
ATGTTGCTCCAGAACTTCTGAAGAGAAGAGAATTTCATGCAGAACCAGTTGATGTTTGGTCCTGTGGAAT
AGTACTTACTGCAATGCTCGCTGGAGAATTGCCATGGGACCAACCCAGTGACAGCTGTCAGGAGTATTCT
GACTGGAAAGAAAAAAAAACATACCTCAACCCTTGGAAAAAAATCGATTCTGCTCCTCTAGCTCTGCTGC
ATAAAATCTTAGTTGAGAATCCATCAGCAAGAATTACCATTCCAGACATCAAAAAAGATAGATGGTACAA
CAAACCCCTCAAGAAAGGGGCAAAAAGGCCCCGAGTCACTTCAGGTGGTGTGTCAGAGTCTCCCAGTGGA
TTTTCTAAGCACATTCAATCCAATTTGGACTTCTCTCCAGTAAACAGTGCTTCTAGTGAAGAAAATGTGA
AGTACTCCAGTTCTCAGCCAGAACCCCGCACAGGTCTTTCCTTATGGGATACCAGCCCCTCATACATTGA
TAAATTGGTACAAGGGATCAGCTTTTCCCAGCCCACATGTCCTGATCATATGCTTTTGAATAGTCAGTTA
CTTGGCACCCCAGGATCCTCACAGAACCCCTGGCAGCGGTTGGTCAAAAGAATGACACGATTCTTTACCA
AATTGGATGCAGACAAATCTTATCAATGCCTGAAAGAGACTTGTGAGAAGTTGGGCTATCAATGGAAGAA
AAGTTGTATGAATCAGGTTACTATATCAACAACTGATAGGAGAAACAATAAACTCATTTTCAAAGTGAAT
TTGTTAGAAATGGATGATAAAATATTGGTTGACTTCCGGCTTTCTAAGGGTGATGGATTGGAGTTCAAGA
GACACTTCCTGAAGATTAAAGGGAAGCTGATTGATATTGTGAGCAGCCAGAAGGTTTGGCTTCCTGCCAC
ACTCGAGGGTATGGACTACAAGGACGATGACGATAAGTGAGTTAACGTTTAAACCCGCTGATCAGCCTCG
ACTGTGCCTTCTAGTTGCCAGCCATCTGTTGTTTGCCCCTCCCCCGTGCCTTCCTTGACCCTGGAAGGTG
CCACTCCCACTGTCCTTTCCTAATAAAATGAGGAAATTGCATCGCATTGTCTGAGTAGGTGTCATTCTAT
TCTGGGGGGTGGGGTGGGGCAGGACAGCAAGGGGGAGGATTGGGAAGACAATAGCAGGCATGCTGGGGAT
GCGGTGGGCTCTATGGCTTCTGAGGCGGAAAGAACCAGCTGGGGCTCTAGGGGGTATCCCC
[124 nt withheld, positions 6082-6205]
C
[91 nt withheld, positions 6207-6297]
A
[49 nt withheld, positions 6299-6347]
CCTTTGACGTTGGAGTCCACGTTCTTT
[37 nt withheld, positions 6375-6411]
ACCCTATCTCGGTCTATTCTTTTGATTT
