>Addgene plasmid #22894 | pcDNA4-Chk1-Flag | addgene partial sequence | sequence record 28594 | 22894 with BGH-rev
TTACTCACTTATCGTCATCGTCCTTGTAGTCCATACCCTCGAGTGTGGCAGGAAGCCAAACCTTCTGGCT
GCTCACAATATCAATCAGCTTCCCTTTAATCTTCAGGAAGTGTCTCTTGAACTCCAATCCATCACCCTTA
GAAAGCCGGAAGTCAACCAATATTTTATCATCCATTTCTAACAAATTCACTTTGAAAATGAGTTTATTGT
TTCTCCTATCAGTTGTTGATATAGTAACCTGATTCATACAACTTTTCTTCCATTGATAGCCCAACTTCTC
ACAAGTCTCTTTCAGGCATTGATAAGATTTGTCTGCATCCAATTTGGTAAAGAATCGTGTCATTCTTTTG
ACCAACCGCTGCCAGGGGTTCTGTGAGGATCCTGGGGTGCCAAGTAACTGACTATTCAAAAGCATATGAT
CAGGACATGTGGGCTGGGAAAAGCTGATCCCTTGTACCAATTTATCAATGTATGAGGGGCTGGTATCCCA
TAAGGAAAGACCTGTGCGGGGTTCTGGCTGAGAACTGGAGTACTTCACATTTTCTTCACTAGAAGCACTG
TTTACTGGAGAGAAGTCCAAATTGGATTGAATGTGCTTAGAAAATCCACTGGGAGACTCTGACACACCAC
CTGAAGTGACTCGGGGCCTTTTTGCCCCTTTCTTGAGGGGTTTGTTGTACCATCTATCTTTTTTGATGTC
TGGAATGGTAATTCTTGCTGATGGATTCTCAACTAAGATTTTATGCAGCAGAGCTAGAGGAGCAGAATCG
ATTTTTTTCCAAGGGTTGAGGTATGTTTTTTTTTCTTTCCAGTCAGAATACTCCTGACAGCTGTCACTGG
GTTGGTCCCATGGCAATTCTCCAGCGAGCATTGCAGTAAGTACTATTCCACAGGACCAAACATCAACTGG
TTCTGCATGAAAT
