>Addgene plasmid #22894 | pcDNA4-Chk1-Flag | addgene partial sequence | sequence record 28595 | 22894 with T7
GAGCTCGGATCCACTAGTCCAGTGTGGTGGAATTCCTCGAGATGGCAGTGCCCTTTGTGGAAGACTGGGA
CTTGGTGCAAACCCTGGGAGAAGGTGCCTATGGAGAAGTTCAACTTGCTGTGAATAGAGTAACTGAAGAA
GCAGTCGCAGTGAAGATTGTAGATATGAAGCGTGCCGTAGACTGTCCAGAAAATATTAAGAAAGAGATCT
GTATCAATAAAATGCTAAATCATGAAAATGTAGTAAAATTCTATGGTCACAGGAGAGAAGGCAATATCCA
ATATTTATTTCTGGAGTACTGTAGTGGAGGAGAGCTTTTTGACAGAATAGAGCCAGACATAGGCATGCCT
GAACCAGATGCTCAGAGATTCTTCCATCAACTCATGGCAGGGGTGGTTTATCTGCATGGTATTGGAATAA
CTCACAGGGATATTAAACCAGAAAATCTTCTGTTGGATGAAAGGGATAACCTCAAAATCTCAGACTTTGG
CTTGGCAACAGTATTTCGGTATAATAATCGTGAGCGTTTGTTGAACAAGATGTGTGGTACTTTACCATAT
GTTGCTCCAGAACTTCTGAAGAGAAGAGAATTTCATGCAGAACCAGTTGATGTTTGGTCCTGTGGAATAG
TANNTNACTGCAATGCTCGCTGGAGAATTGCCATGGGACCAACCCAGTGACAGCTGTCAGGAGTATTCTG
ACTGGNAAGAAAAAAAAACATACCTCACCCTTG
