>Addgene plasmid #22894 | pcDNA4-Chk1-Flag | addgene partial sequence | sequence record 44726 | hChk1-F 5'-GCCCACATGTCCTGATCATA-3'
CCCAGGATCCTCACAGAACCCCTGGCAGCGGTTGGTCAAAAGAATGACACGATTCTTTACCAAATTGGAT
GCAGACAAATCTTATCAATGCCTGAAAGAGACTTGTGAGAAGTTGGGCTATCAATGGAAGAAAAGTTGTA
TGAATCAGGTTACTATATCAACAACTGATAGGAGAAACAATAAACTCATTTTCAAAGTGAATTTGTTAGA
AATGGATGATAAAATATTGGTTGACTTCCGGCTTTCTAAGGGTGATGGATTGGAGTTCAAGAGACACTTC
CTGAAGATTAAAGGGAAGCTGATTGATATTGTGAGCAGCCAGAAGGTTTGGCTTCCTGCCACACTCGAGG
GTATGGACTACAAGGACGATGACGATAAGTGAGTTAACGTTTAAACCCGCTGATCAGCCTCGACTGTGCC
TTCTAGTTGCCAGCCATCTGTTGTTTGCCCCTCCCCCGTGCCTTCCTTGACCCTGGAAGGTGCCACTCCC
ACTGTCCTTTCCTAATAAAATGAGGAAATTGCATCGCATTGTCTGAGTAGGTGTCATTCTATTCTGGGGG
GTGGGGTGGGGCAGGACAGCAAGGGGGAGGATTGGGAAGACAATAGCAGGCATGCTGGGGATGCGGTGGG
CTCTATGGCTTCTGAGGCGGAAAGAACCAGCTGGGGCTCTAGGGGGTATCCCC
[124 nt withheld, positions 684-807]
CGCCGGCTTTCCCCGTCAAGCTCTAAAATCGGGGGCTCCNTTTAGGGTTCCGATTTAGTGCTTTTACGGC
ACCTCGACCCCC
